Addgene plasmid #22746: pAdTrack-CMV HA ALAS-1
Depositing lab: Bruce Spiegelman. Depositing organization: Dana-Farber Cancer Institute. Publication: PGC-1alpha negatively regulates hepatic FGF21 expression by modulating the heme/Rev-Erb(alpha) axis. Estall JL, Ruas JL, Choi CS, Laznik D, Badman M, Maratos-Flier E, Shulman GI, Spiegelman BM. Proc Natl Acad Sci U S A. 2009 Dec 29. 106(52):22510-5. 10.1073/pnas.0912533106 PubMed 20018698.
Backbone
  Vector backbone: pAdTrack-CMV
  Backbone manufacturer: Available at Addgene (#16405)
  Backbone size w/o insert (bp): 9000
  Vector type: Mammalian Expression, Adenoviral
Growth in bacteria
  Bacterial resistance: Kanamycin, 50 μg/mL
  Growth temperature: 37°C
  Growth strain: DH5alpha
  Copy number: Low Copy
Gene/Insert
  Gene/Insert name: ALAS-1 (alt name: ALAS1)
  Species: M. musculus (mouse)
  Entrez Gene: Alas1 (a.k.a. ALAS, ALAS-N, Alas-1, Alas-h)
  Tag / fusion protein: HA (N terminal on insert)
  Cloning method: Restriction Enzyme; 5′ cloning site KpnI (unknown if destroyed); 3′ cloning site NotI (unknown if destroyed)
  Sequencing primers: 5′ n/a
Terms and licenses: Academic/Nonprofit Terms; Industry Terms: Not Available to Industry
How to cite: pAdTrack-CMV HA ALAS-1 was a gift from Bruce Spiegelman (Addgene plasmid # 22746 ; http://n2t.net/addgene:22746 ; RRID:Addgene_22746)
