[The description below was written by a language model from this plasmid's Addgene catalogue record.]
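Description:
pAdTrack-CMV HA ALAS-1 is an adenoviral shuttle plasmid built on the pAdTrack-CMV backbone (about 9 kb without insert), classed as both a mammalian expression and an adenoviral vector. It is propagated in E. coli as a low-copy plasmid under kanamycin selection. The record includes no feature table, so the origin of replication and the exact arrangement of backbone elements are not documented here. What follows about the backbone reflects general knowledge of the pAdTrack-CMV shuttle rather than annotation of this particular sequence.

The insert is mouse Alas1, which encodes the housekeeping (non-erythroid) 5-aminolevulinate synthase, the enzyme that catalyses the first and rate-limiting step of heme biosynthesis. It carries an N-terminal HA epitope tag for detection with anti-HA antibodies and was cloned between KpnI and NotI sites; whether those sites survive is not recorded. As the backbone name indicates, expression of the insert is driven by a CMV promoter. pAdTrack-CMV is the AdEasy-system shuttle that also carries a separate GFP cassette, allowing transfected or infected cells to be tracked by fluorescence. It also has adenoviral homology arms that permit recombination in bacteria with an adenoviral backbone plasmid, generating a recombinant, replication-defective adenoviral genome for packaging in complementing cells.

The plasmid can be used directly for transient expression of HA-ALAS-1 in mammalian cells or as the starting point for producing adenovirus to overexpress the enzyme in cultured cells or in tissues such as liver. The associated publication concerns PGC-1alpha control of hepatic FGF21 expression through the heme/Rev-Erb alpha axis, which fits a use in raising heme synthesis experimentally.
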