>Addgene plasmid #22746 | pAdTrack-CMV HA ALAS-1 | addgene partial sequence | sequence record 28585 | 22746 with mALAS1-R 5'-cactctttctggcctctgct
GCAGTCGGCTTGGATCCTCTCCATCGGTTTTCACATTAACCAGGCTGGGAGGCACTGGGCTTTGAGCAGC
CTCTTTCCTCACAGCATGCATTTCCTGCACGTCCTCCTGGAGCTCCAGACTGGCCTTGCGGAAGACGCTG
CTGCCTGTCTGGCTCAGCTGTGCTGCCAGGAAAGGGCACTTGCTCCCAGAGCCCTGGCTTGTAGCAGGGG
ACGGGTGTCCAGACGGGAGCTGTGTGCCGTCTGGAGTCTGTGCCATCTGGGACTCGTCAGGAGCCTGCTG
GACTGCGGCCTTGGCAGTTTTCTCTTTCTCATTGGCTGGAGGGGTTTCTTTGACCTGCTGGCAGTGGACA
GCTGATGTGGACAGGGTTCGAGGAGCTGGCTTGGCCCCAACTTCCATCATCTTGGGGCAGTTTTGAGCAT
AGAACAACAGAGACTTTCCTGCCTTCTGCAGAAAGGCCTGAGGGACTCGGGATAAGAATGGGCATCGGCG
AACGACAGTCTCCGCATAATCCGGCACATCATACGGATACATGGTACCAGATCTCTAGCGGATCTGACGG
TTCACTAAACCAGCTCTGCTTATATAGACCTCCCACCGTACACGCCTACCGCCCATTTGCGTCAATGGGG
CGGAGTTGTTACGACATTTTGGAAAGTCCCGTTGATTTTGGTGCCAAAACAAACTCCCATTGACGTCAAT
GGGGTGGAGACTTGGAAATCCCCGTGAGTCAAACCGCTATCCACGCCCATTGATGTACTGCCAAAACCGC
ATCACCATGGTAATAGCGATGACTAATACGTAGATGTACTGCCAAGTAGGAAAGTCCCATAAGGTCATGT
ACTGGGCATAATGCCAGGCGGGCCCATTTACCGTCATTGACGTCAATAGGGGGCGTACTTGGCAATATGA
TACAC
